Addgene plasmid #69155: pSR13
Purpose: read-outloxN mCherry to GFP switch, with swsn-1 promoter, gene (partially cDNA) and UTR, for integration on on ttTi5605, Mos Chr II
Depositing lab: Sander van den Heuvel. Depositing organization: Utrecht University. Publication: G1/S Inhibitors and the SWI/SNF Complex Control Cell-Cycle Exit during Muscle Differentiation. Ruijtenberg S, van den Heuvel S. Cell. 2015 Jul 16;162(2):300-13. doi: 10.1016/j.cell.2015.06.013. Epub 2015 Jul 2. PubMed 26144318.
Backbone
  Vector backbone: pCFJ350
  Backbone manufacturer: Erik Jorgensen
  Backbone size w/o insert (bp): 7517
  Total vector size (bp): 16904
  Vector type: Worm Expression, Cre/Lox ; MosSCI
Growth in bacteria
  Bacterial resistance: Ampicillin, 100 μg/mL
  Growth temperature: 37°C
  Growth strain: DH5alpha
  Copy number: High Copy
Gene/Insert 1
  Gene/Insert name: mCherry
  Species: C. elegans (nematode)
  Insert size (bp): 861
  Mutation: codon-optimzed index 1.0
  Promoter: rps-27
  Cloning method: Gibson Cloning
  Sequencing primers: 5′ M13 reverse; 3′ N/A
Gene/Insert 2
  Gene/Insert name: swsn-1
  Species: C. elegans (nematode)
  Insert size (bp): 6058
  Mutation: first exon plus intron, then cDNA
  Entrez Gene: swsn-1 (a.k.a. CELE_Y113G7B.23)
  Promoter: swsn-1
  Cloning method: Gibson Cloning
  Sequencing primers: 5′ N/A; 3′ N/A
Gene/Insert 3
  Gene/Insert name: eGFP
  Species: C. elegans (nematode)
  Insert size (bp): 869
  Mutation: codon-optimzed index 1.0, A to T mutation at bp 793 in GFP, GFP still visible but possibly weaker
  Cloning method: Gibson Cloning
  Sequencing primers: 5′ N/A; 3′ N/A
Terms and licenses: Academic/Nonprofit Terms; Industry Terms: Not Available to Industry
Depositor comments: discrepancies between QC and full sequence should not have functional consequences
How to cite: pSR13 was a gift from Sander van den Heuvel (Addgene plasmid # 69155 ; http://n2t.net/addgene:69155 ; RRID:Addgene_69155)
