[The description below was written by a language model from this plasmid's Addgene catalogue record and pLannotate feature annotations shown in this document.]
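Description:
pSR13 is a 16.9 kb C. elegans MosSCI targeting plasmid built on the pCFJ350 backbone, designed for single-copy insertion of a Cre-responsive transgene at the ttTi5605 Mos1 site on chromosome II. In bacteria it is maintained as a high-copy plasmid through a ColE1/pUC-type origin and selected with ampicillin via the β-lactamase gene. The annotation also detects an unc-119 coding sequence, which in MosSCI vectors typically serves as the rescue marker for identifying transgenic worms. A fragment of a C. elegans genomic gene is also annotated and may belong to a homology region flanking the integration site, although the record does not label the arms explicitly. Residual Gateway attB sites and lacZα, bom and rop fragments are backbone remnants.

The payload, assembled by Gibson cloning, is a loxN-based "read-out" cassette that switches from red to green fluorescence. Two loxN sites in the same orientation flank a roughly 7.4 kb segment that begins with codon-optimized mCherry, for which the record lists the rps-27 promoter. By position and size, this segment appears also to hold the swsn-1 rescue unit: the swsn-1 promoter, its first exon and intron followed by cDNA, and its UTR. A codon-optimized, intron-containing GFP sits immediately downstream of the second loxN site. Cre recombination should therefore excise mCherry together with swsn-1 and bring GFP under the upstream promoter, so that cells that have lost the SWI/SNF subunit gene are marked green while unrecombined cells stay red. loxN sites do not recombine with loxP or lox2272, allowing combination with other lox cassettes. The depositor notes an A-to-T change in GFP that leaves fluorescence visible but possibly weaker. The associated work concerns cell-cycle exit during muscle differentiation, consistent with use for lineage-specific swsn-1 knockout.
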