Features (pLannotate 1.2.2; 18 found; start..end, strand, type, name):
    834..1422    +  rep_origin     ori: high-copy-number ColE1/pMB1/pBR322/pUC origin of replication
   3007..3031    +  protein_bind   attB2: mutant version of attB; recombination site for the Gateway® BP reaction BP Clonase™
   3993..4026    +  protein_bind   loxN: Cre-mediated recombination occurs in the 8-bp core sequence (GTATACCT). loxN sites are compatible with each other, but incompatible with loxP or lox2272 sites. Cre recombinase
   4091..4945    +  CDS            mCherry: mCherry is a basic (constitutively fluorescent) red fluorescent protein published in 2004, derived from Discosoma sp.. It is reported to be a very rapidly-maturing monomer with low acid sensitivity.
   5356..5376    -  misc_feature   MCS (fragment): pBluescript multiple cloning site
  11442..11475   +  protein_bind   loxN: Cre-mediated recombination occurs in the 8-bp core sequence (GTATACCT). loxN sites are compatible with each other, but incompatible with loxP or lox2272 sites. Cre recombinase
  11537..12405   +  CDS            mEGFP (fragment): monomeric enhanced GFP, optimized with synthetic introns for expression in C. elegans
  12637..12654   +  CDS            lacZα (fragment): LacZα fragment of β-galactosidase; lacZ fragment
  12923..13765   -  CDS            unc-119: UN119_CAEEL - Experimental evidence at protein level: Swiss-Prot protein existence level 1. Myristoyl-binding protein that acts as a cargo adapter: specifically binds the myristoyl moiety of a subset of N-terminally myristoylated proteins and is required for their localization. Plays a key role in ciliary membrane localization of proteins. Required for the establishment or function of the nervous system. From Caenorhabditis elegans.
  13876..13893   +  misc_feature   P element 5' end (fragment): No description available
  14754..14774   -  protein_bind   attB1: mutant version of attB; core recombination site for the Gateway® BP reaction BP Clonase™
  14788..15003   +  CDS            GSLG1_CAEEL (fragment): Experimental evidence at protein level: Swiss-Prot protein existence level 1. From Caenorhabditis elegans.
  16113..16133   -  protein_bind   attB4: mutant version of attB; core recombination site for the Gateway® BP reaction BP Clonase™
  16148..16265   +  CDS            lacZα (fragment): LacZα fragment of β-galactosidase; lacZ fragment
  16271..16370   -  misc_feature   bom (fragment): basis of mobility region from pBR322
  16472..16507   -  CDS            rop (fragment): Rop protein, which maintains plasmids at low copy number; rop
  16602..16706   +  promoter       AmpR promoter: bla
  16707..663     +  CDS            AmpR (across the origin): β-lactamase; bla; confers resistance to ampicillin, carbenicillin, and related antibiotics
>Addgene plasmid #69155 | pSR13 | depositor full sequence | sequence record 121941 | pSR13 sequence 16904 bps
ATGAGCACTTTTAAAGTTCTGCTATGTGGCGCGGTATTATCCCGTATTGACGCCGGGCAAGAGCAACTCG
GTCGCCGCATACACTATTCTCAGAATGACTTGGTTGAGTACTCACCAGTCACAGAAAAGCATCTTACGGA
TGGCATGACAGTAAGAGAATTATGCAGTGCTGCCATAACCATGAGTGATAACACTGCGGCCAACTTACTT
CTGACAACGATCGGAGGACCGAAGGAGCTAACCGCTTTTTTGCACAACATGGGGGATCATGTAACTCGCC
TTGATCGTTGGGAACCGGAGCTGAATGAAGCCATACCAAACGACGAGCGTGACACCACGATGCCTGTAGC
AATGGCAACAACGTTGCGCAAACTATTAACTGGCGAACTACTTACTCTAGCTTCCCGGCAACAATTAATA
GACTGGATGGAGGCGGATAAAGTTGCAGGACCACTTCTGCGCTCGGCCCTTCCGGCTGGCTGGTTTATTG
CTGATAAATCTGGAGCCGGTGAGCGTGGGTCTCGCGGTATCATTGCAGCACTGGGGCCAGATGGTAAGCC
CTCCCGTATCGTAGTTATCTACACGACGGGGAGTCAGGCAACTATGGATGAACGAAATAGACAGATCGCT
GAGATAGGTGCCTCACTGATTAAGCATTGGTAACTGTCAGACCAAGTTTACTCATATATACTTTAGATTG
ATTTAAAACTTCATTTTTAATTTAAAAGGATCTAGGTGAAGATCCTTTTTGATAATCTCATGACCAAAAT
CCCTTAACGTGAGTTTTCGTTCCACTGAGCGTCAGACCCCGTAGAAAAGATCAAAGGATCTTCTTGAGAT
CCTTTTTTTCTGCGCGTAATCTGCTGCTTGCAAACAAAAAAACCACCGCTACCAGCGGTGGTTTGTTTGC
CGGATCAAGAGCTACCAACTCTTTTTCCGAAGGTAACTGGCTTCAGCAGAGCGCAGATACCAAATACTGT
CCTTCTAGTGTAGCCGTAGTTAGGCCACCACTTCAAGAACTCTGTAGCACCGCCTACATACCTCGCTCTG
CTAATCCTGTTACCAGTGGCTGCTGCCAGTGGCGATAAGTCGTGTCTTACCGGGTTGGACTCAAGACGAT
AGTTACCGGATAAGGCGCAGCGGTCGGGCTGAACGGGGGGTTCGTGCACACAGCCCAGCTTGGAGCGAAC
GACCTACACCGAACTGAGATACCTACAGCGTGAGCTATGAGAAAGCGCCACGCTTCCCGAAGGGAGAAAG
GCGGACAGGTATCCGGTAAGCGGCAGGGTCGGAACAGGAGAGCGCACGAGGGAGCTTCCAGGGGGAAACG
CCTGGTATCTTTATAGTCCTGTCGGGTTTCGCCACCTCTGACTTGAGCGTCGATTTTTGTGATGCTCGTC
AGGGGGGCGGAGCCTATGGAAAAACGCCAGCAACGCGGCCTTTTTACGGTTCCTGGTCTTTTGCTGGCCT
TTTGCTCACATGTTCTTTCCTGCGTTATCCCCTGATTCTGTGGATAACCGTATTACCGCCTTTGAGTGAG
CTGATACCATCGAATTATCAACTATGTATAATAAAGTTGTGTTTTTGAACACGGCGATATGTATCTGTAG
ATCATCCCCAATTTTCAACAATGAATCTAAATACTGAACTTTTTGTGTAATCTTTAGTGCAGAAAAATGA
CCAAAATCAGCGATTTTCCGATTATACCCAAAATATCTCAGCTCAATGAGCACCTATAAAAATGTAAAAA
TAAAGAAAGTAGTCGAACCATATTTTGTAAAGGCTAAAAAACTGAATAAATTTTTATCCATCCAGCGCGG
CGTTACAATCCGTGGCCCATGTCACGCACGGCTTTCAAAGAAAAAAAAACAGTCTGTTTGCGCGACATCG
ATCTGGCAAAAATCCTAAAAACGACTATGCGTGGCTCACTTTATATTAATATGAAAAATACAAACTTGGT
GGTGCAGGTGCTGCAGAGGCCATCGATGAAGAAGTGGAGGCCTTGTTGTCGATCTACAAAATTGTATGGT
TGTTTGAGATTTTCCTTGAAACGCTCTCAATCTTGGATATGATATAAATTCTGGATAAGATATGATGGAT
ATGATCTATGTTTGATAGAGTGCATTTGAAAGGATAACGGCCCTGCAGACATTTTTGAAAAAATAACAAA
CATTTAATTTTCTCACTCGTTTAGGCTATTCCCCTATTTTTGATATTCCTTCGCACATATGAAAACTACT
TTTTTTCGAAACTGTTAACTCCAGAATTTATAAATCTATAGCCCTTACTTGATTATTTATTATCATGGTT
ACTCACCTCATGTCTCTTTCTCTTTTCAAGAAGTCTTCGTTCATATCTGTTGTCTCTTTCCTCCTTTTGA
ATCTCTGCTTTGCTCTTCGCCATTGTTTCCTGAAAATAATGTAACTTGAATTGTGTAATATACTTTTTTA
ATTTGAATTTGGCTTGTAACGCGGAATCACTACGTGCGGGATCATTTCTTACTAGAAAACCCAGAAAATG
CCATATTTCACTTATCTCGGGGTCATTTCTAATTAGAAAAGCTACAAAAACCATTTCTAATTACGGTGAC
TTTAGAACTGGTCGAAATAGCTAATTAGAAATGGGTTTTTGCTAATTAGAGGTGACTCTATGTTATCTGA
GTAAGCCTCGTTTGTATGTAAACTCACAGTACTAATAAATGCAAGACACCCGGGTTTGTCTAGATATGAA
ATAATTGAAATATCAATTCTGACAGACAATAATGGTAATCTTGATAAGGAGTTCCACGCCCAGGAGAACA
CGTTAGTTTTCTTGTTTTTGATTGCGTGCGTTATTTTGGAGAAAAACTCGATTTTTTACAAAATAATTTT
TTGAAAGGAACACTGTTCAATAAGTTTTGTCTTTTTTCTCAGTTGTGATACGGTTTTTTATTCTTTTTTG
TAGTTATACAGAAGACCGTTACGAAACAGACTGATATCGAAACAAACACTGATCTTACTTGCACTTACCA
CTTTGTACAAGAAAGCTGGGTCACGGGCAGGAAACAGCTATGACCATGATTACGCCAAGCTACGTAATAC
GACTCACTAGTGGGCAGATCTTCGAATGCATCGCGCGCACCGTACGTCTCGAGGAATTCCTGCAGCTGCA
GTTCAATCGGTTTTTCCTTGCTTGCGCCCAATTCTGATGGTTCTTCCATTTCTAAATTTTAGTTTAATAA
AAAAATTTTAAAATAATACGAGTTTTGAGACTAACTTTCAATAAAAACCAAAAAAAATTGCTTCAAAAAA
GAGTTCGCGCCGATTTACGATAAACACAGCGCGCTACGACACTCCGAAAACCGCGCCGCACCATTACATT
CTCCGCCCCACCGCACGGTTTGCGGAAGGCGATGAAATTGCTGGGCCTAAAATTTTAACCCTTTTTTTCC
CGTTTTTCAACTGTTTTCCCGATTTTTTCGATATTTTTTTCAGGTTTTTAGTTAGAAAAGTATATAAAAA
TTGCATTATTTGTAGTTTTCGCTCGTAATTTGTGATAGAAAACGGCCAATTTGCCTAGATTTGTGATTCT
ACCAAGTGGAATTTTTGGGAAAATATCAATATTCCACGATTTTTATTCAAATCATAACGTTTCGAAATTA
TCAGCTTAAATAAAACTAAAATAAATAATAAAATACTAAAAACCCTGAATTTCTCGGTTCTCGGTTCAGC
TTGAGTTCGTTCTATACACGTTATCGATTTTTGTCATTTCGTTTAATCATGGGTTTTGATTCATTTTAAA
TATGAAATTTGATTTATTCCTCGTTTCGAAGTTGGTTTGTCTTGTCCGGCCGGTAAACAAATGTTATTAA
AAAAATAATAAATTTCGAAATTTTTCGTAATGTTCCGCAATCGTGTTTTTCCGTTTATCTCGTCTTCCCT
TCTTTCAAATATACTATTTATTTTCTCAATTCACATATTTTCAGCCAGCCCCGCTCAACAAGTGGAATAA
AAATAACTTCGTATAGTATACCTTATACGAAGTTATTCTAGAGGATCCAGAAAAAATGACTGCTCCAAAG
AAGAAGCGTAAGGTACCGGTAGAAAAAATGTCCAAGGGAGAGGAGGACAACATGGCCATCATCAAGGAGT
TCATGCGTTTCAAGGTCCACATGGAGGGATCAGTCAACGGACACGAGTTCGAGATCGAGGGAGAGGGAGA
GGGACGTCCATACGAGGGAACCCAAACCGCCAAGCTCAAGGTAAGTTTAAACATATATATACTAACTAAC
CCTGATTATTTAAATTTTCAGGTCACCAAGGGAGGACCACTCCCATTCGCCTGGGACATCCTCTCCCCAC
AATTCATGTACGGATCAAAGGCCTACGTCAAGCACCCAGCCGACATCCCAGACTACCTCAAGCTCTCCTT
CCCAGAGGGATTCAAGTGGGAGCGTGTCATGAACTTCGAGGACGGAGGAGTCGTCACCGTCACCCAAGAC
TCCTCCCTCCAAGACGGAGAGTTCATCTACAAGGTAAGTTTAAACAGTTCGGTACTAACTAACCATACAT
ATTTAAATTTTCAGGTCAAGCTCCGTGGAACCAACTTCCCATCCGACGGACCAGTCATGCAAAAGAAGAC
CATGGGATGGGAGGCCTCCTCCGAGCGTATGTACCCAGAGGACGGAGCCCTCAAGGGAGAGATCAAGCAA
CGTCTCAAGCTCAAGGACGGAGGACACTACGACGCCGAGGTCAAGACCACCTACAAGGCCAAGAAGCCAG
TCCAACTCCCAGGTAAGTTTAAACATGATTTTACTAACTAACTAATCTGATTTAAATTTTCAGGAGCCTA
CAACGTCAACATCAAGCTCGACATCACCTCCCACAACGAGGACTACACCATCGTCGAGCAATACGAGCGT
GCCGAGGGACGTCACTCCACCGGAGGAATGGACGAGCTCTACAAGTAAGAATTCGCTAGCCGGCCATACA
AGTAATCCGGATGATCGACGCCAACGTCGTTGAATTTTCAAATTTTAAATACTGAATATTTGTTTTTTTT
CCTATTATTTATTTATTCTCTTTGTGTTTTTTTTCTTGCTTTCTAAAAAATTAATTCAATCCAAATCTAA
ACATTTTTTTTTCTCTTTCCGTCTCCCAATTCGTATTCCGCTCCTCTCATCTGAACACAATGTGCAAGTT
TATTTATCTTCTCGCTTTCATTTCATTAGGACGTGGGGGGAATTGGTGGAAGGGGGAAACACACAAAAGG
ATGATGGAAATGAAATAAGGACACACAATATGCAACAACATTCAATTCAGAAATATGGAGGAAGGTTTAA
AAGAAAACATAAAAATATATAGAGGAGGAAGGAAAACTAGTTCTAGAGCGGCCGCCCATTATCATCATTG
TGACGCTTTTCATTGAACAACAAAACAAGACATTTTTCAAATTAATTATCGTTTTTTCCGTTGTATTTTC
AACTTTTTTGATGTGGTTAAATACCCCCCTCAATGCTCTATTTTTGCTCTTTTTCAGCTCGAAAACTGGA
ATTTCTACTGAAATTTACGTAATTTTTGCCATTTTTTCGCTGAAATTTGCTAGAAATCGCTAAAAAATGC
GAATTTTTCGGAAAAAAAGCCCGATTTCCTCAATTTTCATCAAAAAAAGTTCAAAATAACTACAAACTAC
AGCTTTTTGGGCGCTGCTAAAACTACAAACTACAAGTTTTGGGCGCTGCTAATTCAAATTATAGGCGCTG
CTAAAACTACAAACTACAGCTTTTTGGGCGCTGCTAATTCAAATTATAGGCGCTGCGAAAACTACAAACT
ACAAGTTTTGGGCGCTGCTAATTCAATTTTAGGCGCTGCTAAAACTACAAACTACAAGTTTTGGGCGCTG
CTAATTCAAATTTTAGGCGCTGCTAAAACTACAAACTACAAGTTTTGGGCGCTGCTAATTCGATTTTGGG
CGCTGCTAAAACTACAAACTACAGCTTTTTGGGCGCTGCTATGCTTGAATTTGTCAATTTTTTCGATTTA
TTCGAATTTTTTCGCTTAAAATCAATTTTTAATCAAATTTTCTTCAACTTTCCTGAATTCTAACTACAAA
CTACAAGATTTTAGCTCGATTTTTCTCAAAAATGCTTCAAATTTCGGAAATTTTCCGGGATTTTTCCCTG
GAAAAATCGAAAATTTTCAAATTTCCTACAATTCCCGCTCTATTTTAGCGCTGCAAAATCCCAATTACCC
CAAGAAAATCGATAATTCCCCCACCGTCCTACAGGTCCCCCCGTATTCCATTTTCTGAGCAGATGTTCAT
CCCGCGTTCTCTCTCTCCCTCTCCACGAGGCCTCCTTTCTCTGCGCTCTCTCTCGTTTCTCCACACTATT
TCTCTCGTTTTCTCTGTTTTCTCTGGCGTCTCTCACTACGCGCGAGCTCCCTCACACTGCCGCCTTGTTT
GAATCTACGCGGGCCTCGATATTTCGATATTGGACCAATTTCGACCAATTTTCTCGCAGTTTTTTGTTAA
AAGTCTCTTTTTAAGGTTATTTAGTCATAATTTCATTGAAAATTTCGAAAGAAATTCCAAGAAAATACGA
GATTTTTGCAGTTTCCACAGTTTTCTGTTAAAATTCTTGATTTTACAGACATTTTTCCTAGAAATTTTGC
CGTTTTTCTGCTCACTTCAGTGAAAAAAATCGATTTTTTCGCAATTTTCTGCCCATAAATATGCTTTTTC
CTCGCTGAAAACCCTGAAAATCTTTTCAATTCCCCGCTAAATTTCAGCAAAATTTCGTCGAAAAGTGGAA
TGAAGAAGGGAGCGTCGAAGCGGAGACGCGACGACGATGACGGTGACGTTTCGATGACCGGCGACGACGA
TGATAGCAGAAGTGGTGCCGCTGTGAAGGTTGAAGTGCCGAAAGGTAGCGAAATCTGTGTGGAATTTTCG
GCGAAAATGCGGAAAAATAGCTCTGAAAAACGCATTTTTTAGTGATTTTCTCCGACAAAATCGAAAAAAA
TCGAGCAAAATCCGTGAAAATCTGGCTCCGGGCAGCCCGAATACCCTCAAAAAGTGCAATTTCAGCGTCA
GAGCTCAAGTTTTTGCAATAACTGACTGGAAAACTTTGATTTTCTGGGAAATTTGCATAATTTTTCCATT
TTTTCCGGAATTGAGAGTTGAAAAACGCAAAAAATTGGTTTTTTACACTCGAAAATGCTTTTTTCAACAC
ATTTTTTACGCAAAAGTGAACTTTTTTTTTTTCAAGTTTCATTCGAAAAAGACCGAAATTTGAATTTTGG
GCGCTGCTAAGCTAAATTTTAGCGAAAATTGGTCAAAATTCGAACATTTCCAGAGCGCATTTTCAAAATT
TCTACTCATTTTTTGGAAAAAAAATCGGAAATTTAAATTTTAGCCAAAAATGGAATTTTTCAGCGCTTTT
TCTTCAGATTTTCTTCGAAATTTCTGAAAAAATCGCATTTTTATCTGATTTTTCCAGAAAAAAACCAATT
TTTCGGTCAAAATTGCATTTCAGGACCAAAAAAAACCAGATTTTTCCAAATTTCCTTCCTAAAATTTTTT
TGGGCGCTGCTAAAGCTACAAACTACAAGTTTTGGGCGCTGCTAAACTACAAACTACAAGATTTGGGCGC
TGCTAATTCGATTTTGGGCGCTGCTAAACTACAAACTACAAGATTTGGGCGCTGCTAATACAATTTTGGG
CGCTGCTAAACTACAAACTACAAGATTTGGGCGCTGCTAATTCAATTTTGGGCGCTGCTAAACTACAAAC
TACAAGTTTTGGGCGCTGCTAATTCGATTTTGGGCGCTGCTAAACTACAAACTACAAGATTTGGGCGCTG
CTAATACAATTTTGGGCGCTGCTAAACTACAAACTACAAGATTTGGGCGCTGCTAATTCAATTTTGGGCG
CTGCTAAACTACAAACTACAAGTTTTGGGCGCTGCTAATTCAATTTTGGGCGCTGCTAATTCAATTTTGG
GCGCTGCTGACCGATTTTGGGCGCTGCTAGACTACAAACTACAAGATTTGGGCGCTGCTAATTCAATTTT
GGGCGCTGCTAACACTACAAACTACAGGTTTTTTGCGCTGCTAATCCAATTTTGGGCGCTGCTAAACTAC
AAACTACAAGATTTGGGCGCTGCTAATTCAATTTTGGGCGCTGCTAACACTATAAACTACAGGTTTTTTG
CGCTGCTAATCCAATTTTGGGCGCTGCTAAACTACAAACTACAAGATTTGGGCGCTGCTAATTCAATTTT
GGGCGCTGCTAACACTACAAACTACAGGTTTTTTGCGCTGCTAATCCAATTTTGGGCGCTGCTAAACTAC
AAACTACAAGATTTGGGCGCTGCTAATTCAATTTTGGGCGCTGCTAGACTACAAACTACAAGATTTGGGC
GCTGCTAATTCAATTTTGGGCGCTGCTAAACTACAAACTACAAGTTTTGGGCGCTGCTAATCCAATTTCC
CCTCAATTTCCAACCAATTCTCTTTTGCAGGAAAGGAAAAAGACGCCGAATTCAGCGCACCAAAAGGCCA
AAAGCTCACTGATCTCGACGAAGAAGGTGTCCAATCAACAAAAGAAGCTCCACAACTCGCCGAAGGAAAC
GTCATTGAGCAGACCCACTACATTGTAGTCCCCTCATACGCCGGCTGGTTCGACTATAACGCAATTCATC
AAATCGAGAAACGCGCAATGCCTGAATTTTTCAACGGAAAGAATAAGAGCAAGACACCGGACGTCTACGT
TGCCTACCGTAATTTTATGGTCGACACGTACCGTCTGAATCCATTTGAATACGTGTCTGCGACGGCTTGT
CGCCGGAATTTGGCCGGTGATGTGTGCTCAATTGTGCGGCTTCACTCGTTTCTCGAGCAATGGGGCCTGC
TGAATTATCAAGTTGATTCGGATGCTCGGCCGGCTCCTGTTGCTCCGCCACCAACAAGCCATTTTATGGT
TTTAGCTGATACACCGACTGGCATTCAGCCAATGAATCCACCTGGAAAGGAGTCTGCTGGAGCATCTGGG
GAGCCACCAAAAGAGGAGATTAAGACTGAGATTGAGTCCATTTCGACGCCCGGCCTGAAAATTGATCAGT
ATCAGAAGCAGGCCATCGCGATGAGAACAAAAGGAGCCCCACCAGGCCGTGATTGGACCGAACAGGAGAC
GTGTTTGCTGTTGGAAGCATTGGAAATGTTTAAGGATGACTGGAATAAGGTTTGCGACCACGTCGGCACT
CGAACTCAACACGAATGTGTTCTAAAATTCCTTCAACTCCCAATTCAAGACCCATATCTAACTGAAAATC
TGTCGTCGGATAAAGCTGAAGCAGCTCCCGGCGGAGCAGCCAAAGAAGTACTCGGACCACTTGCATTCCA
GCCTGTTCCATTTTCTCAATCTGGAAATCCAGTAATGTCAACTGTGGCTTTTCTGGCATCAGTTGTGGAT
CCACAAGTGGCCGCTGCAGCTACAAAAGCTGCAATGGAAGAATTTGGAAAATTGAAAGAAGAAATTCCGC
CGCTTGTAGCTGAAGCTCATGAGAAAAATGTTGCGGCAATGGCCGAAAAGACTGGGCAAGTTGATGGAGC
TGTTGGGCTTACGAAAAGTGGCCTAAAGCCTGCTGAAGAGGCCGCCGGAGATTCCGATGAAAAAATGGAT
ACCAATACCAACGACGACGTTCCATCAACGACCGAAGCGAAATCAGCCATCGATAAAGGAGTTCAGGCTG
CGGCTGCCTCATGCCTAGCCGCCGCCGCCGTAAAAGCCAAGCATCTGGCTCAGATTGAGGAACGCCGTAT
CAAAAGCCTCGTCGCACAGCTTGTCGAGACTCAAATGAAGAAGCTTGAGATGAAGCTTCGTCATTTTGAC
GAGCTCGAGCAGATTATGGATAAGGAGCGGGAATCGTTGGAATATCAACGGCATCAGTTGATTCTTGAAC
GTCAGGCTTTTCATATGGATCAGCTTAAATATCTCGAGAATCGGGCTAAACATGAAGCTCATTCTCGGAT
GACAAGCTCTGGAGCTCTTCCGGCTGGGCTTCCACCTGGATTTGAGGTTACCGGCCCGCCACAGCCTACT
CCTCAGGTGCAGATTAGTGCTCAGGAGGCTGCGATTCCAGAGAAGATGGATACTTCGGAAGCAGCGACTG
CTGCTCGGCCACCGTCCACACCACAGGCTCCGCAAGCTCCCCCCGTTCAGGCCGCTCCGGCGCCGGTTCA
GGCTCCTCAGGCTCCACAGGCTCCACCACAAGCCTACCAAGGCTATGGAGGGCCTGGAGGGCCCCCTCAA
CAAGCCTACCGCTACCCACCACAACAAGGCCAACAATACTCACCATACCCACCACCCCAACAACAACAAC
AACATCAGGCTCAGCAGGCCCAGTCTCAGGCTCACTATGGCCCACCGGGTGGAGGACAAGGCCCACCACC
ACCACCACAAGGCCAGCAATACTATGGAGGGCCGCCGCCACCGGGCCAGCCGTACGGGCCGCCAGGAGGC
TATCCGCCACAGCAGCAGAGGCCACCATATCAGGCTCAACCGTATCCGGGCCCGCCGCCGCCTCAGCAGC
AGAGGGGATATGGTTATCCACCACCACCGCAGCCAGGACACCCATACCAGCAGCCATATGGTCAAATGCC
ACCACCACCACACGGACAATATCAACCACAGCAGCAGCAGGGAGGTCCAATGGGACCACCCGGGGGACAT
CATGAAGGTGGAGACGGTGGAGATTCACAACAGAAACAGGAATAATTTATGGAAATTTTGAATTTTTTCT
GATTTTTTTCTGATTTTTTTTGCGCATTTTTTTGTTAAAATTCTCGGATTTTTTTTTTTGGAAATTTTTT
GTGAAAAATCGCTGAATTTTTCTGATTTTTTTGCGAATTTTTTGGTATATTTTGGACATTTTTCAGATTT
TTTTTCTCAAAATTTTTAGAAAATTCGCTGATTTTTTCCCAAAATTTATCCGAATTTTCTAAAATTTTCT
GGATTTTTTCAAAAATTCCCTATTTTTTCAGATTTTTTGCGAATTTTTGAGCATTTTTTGGAAATTTTGT
CCTCAAAATTTTCCATTTTTTCTCGAATTTTTTTTACAAAATTTTTCACTGAATTTTCCCAATTTTAATC
CTATTTCCTCCGATCGCATTTTTTAAAATGTTTTACCACCCCCTTATATACATATTTACCCCCATTCTGT
TTCCCCCGTAAAAAAACCACCAAAATGATCTTTTTTTCTCTCTCTGAAATATATATATATGTAACACCCC
TCCGAACTCCACGCTGCTGGTATCTCCTTTTTTTTCATGGTTTTTTTTAACGATTTTAATTTTAATTTAT
TCGTATCTTGTGCTATTTAACACCCCACCAACACATATTACTCTCTCTCTTTCTTTTTTTCTATTTATAT
GATGAAAACGCACACTTTTTCGAGCGGCCGCATAACTTCGTATAGTATACCTTATACGAAGTTATTCTAG
AGGATCCAGAAAAAATGACTGCTCCAAAGAAGAAGCGTAAGGTACCGGTAGAAAAAATGTCCAAGGGAGA
GGAGCTCTTCACCGGAGTCGTCCCAATCCTCGTCGAGCTCGACGGAGACGTCAACGGACACAAGTTCTCC
GTCTCAGGAGAGGGAGAGGGAGACGCCACCTACGGAAAGCTCACCCTCAAGTTCATCTGCACCACCGGAA
AGCTCCCAGTCCCATGGCCAACCCTCGTCACCACCTTCACTTACGGAGTCCAATGCTTCTCCCGTTACCC
AGACCACATGAAGCGTCACGACTTCTTCAAGTCCGCCATGCCAGAGGGATACGTCCAAGAGCGTACCATC
TTCTTCAAGGTAAGTTTAAACATTAATTAATACTAACTAACCCTGATTATTTAAATTTTCAGGACGACGG
AAACTACAAGACCCGTGCCGAGGTCAAGTTCGAGGGAGACACCCTCGTCAACCGTATCGAGCTCAAGGTA
AGTTTAAACAGTTCGGTACTAACTAACCATACATATTTAAATTTTCAGGGAATCGACTTCAAGGAGGACG
GAAACATCCTCGGACACAAGCTCGAATACAACTACAACTCCCACAACGTCTACATCATGGCCGACAAGCA
AAAGAACGGAATCAAGGTCAACTTCAAGGTAAGTTTAAACATGATTTTACTAACTAACTAATCTGATTTA
AATTTTCAGATCCGTCACAACATCGAGGACGGATCTGTCCAACTCGCCGACCACTACCAACAAAACACCC
CAATCGGAGACGGACCAGTCCTCCTCCCAGACAACCACTACCTCTCCACCCAATCCGCCCTCTCCAAGGA
CCCAAACGTGAAGCGTGACCACATGGTCCTCAAGGAGTTCGTCACCGCTGCCGGAATCACCCACGGAATG
GACGAGCTCTACAAGTAGGAATTCGCTAGCCGGCCATACAAGTAATCCGGATGATCGACGCCAACGTCGT
TGAATTTTCAAATTTTAAATACTGAATATTTGTTTTTTTTCCTATTATTTATTTATTCTCTTTGTGTTTT
TTTTCTTGCTTTCTAAAAAATTAATTCAATCCAAATCTAAACATTTTTTTTTCTCTTTCCGTCTCCCAAT
TCGTATTCCGCAGGCCTTAAGTGAGTCGTATTACGGACTGGCCGTCGTTTTACACCCGTGCAGTTGAAAT
TGAAAATGAGTTAAAGTTGGAGTTTTTATTGAAAACAGATTTCCGTGTGATTAGTGTTTTTAGCGAGTGT
GACAGGACAGCGAAAAAATATAGAAACAAGGGGGGAACTGAAAAGCTTAGGAATGCATTGAACATGAGAA
GGGGAAGGGGAAGGAACAAACTAGACAGGAATTATTGGAATTTAATCACATTTGGAGTTTTTTTTCTATT
CGACAGAATAATTATCCAGAACATTTTTGTATTAAATATTTATGCATCATATGAGTAGTCGGCTTTGTTG
TGCATGACGAGTTTGTTATCGACGAAATAGAAGCTGTCAGAACGAGTCTCGTTTGGATTGTTGATCATGT
CGTCCACTGAAAAAGAGATTAGTCTTTTGAATTGTACTTTTTAGAATAATGACTCACTGAGTTGTTGAGA
GAGTTGAGGGAACTCATAGATATGTTCACAGTTGTTTCGTGAATTCGGAATACAGAATCCGAATTCAAAG
TCAAAACACTTCAGAAGGCGATCTTTGAAGAAGTGACGTTCGATCATTCGGAAATGATGGATTGGGATGT
CTCCTACTTTGAATTCCACAGTTGCTCCGACCGTTTTGAGTTTCAAAAAGTTTGGAGCAAATCTATAACG
CACGTATCTTGCCGACTCCTGTGGCGACTCATCATTCTCCTGATCGTTCTCCGGTTTGGCGATCTCGAAA
AGCACTTGCTCAGTGTCCAGATCACGGATTTGGAACTTGGTGAACTCGATGTTATAGATGTTCGCAGATG
GGGAGCATAAGAATCCTAAATTTATGTTTTAAACTGAAATCCAAAGGGAGCAAGATACCTTGAGTGATTC
CCGGAAGTGCTAAAACGTCGTTCGGAGTGATTTGAGCTTTCTTCGCAAGCTCCGATTCCGTTGTGATTCC
TTGTTCGGTGCTTGGTGGTGGCCGTGGCATCTGGAAATATGGAAAAGTTCAACAAAAAGAAAAGAGAAAA
GAATGAAATCGGATATCAAGAGTTAGTTGAGCGGTTTCTCTAGTTTTCTGAGTCTCACCTGCGACGGGAA
GGTCGCCGAGCCGGGTGGAATCGATCGTTGTTGCTCGGCTTTCATATCGGTTTGGTTGGAAGCGGCTGAA
AACGGAAAGAAGTGGAAGAAGGAAAAGAGTGTGGTGTGACAGGAAAATGGTAATTAGAGGGTGCCAAATA
ACCAGCTATATTTTGTTTTTTTTTGAAAACATTTTTAAAAAGAAAAATACGATAATGATATCAGATGGAT
TTCCGGAAAACTGGTATGAAAAATTTCAACCTTTTTGAGTACATGTAATCAAAATACACTTTGTAAATTA
TCATTTTTATTGAAACTCCACCATTTTTCTATTTATAACGCTAATAATTTGAAAAAGAAACCTATTGCGA
ACCGCGGGGTGAATCCCAAAAACGAATGCGTTTTGGTGGAGTGATTGATTCGAATCGAAGAAGAAAAAGA
AGAAGACGTGGAATAGAGAGCTCACTCTTAACCGAGCAGCACACACCGACAGAAAAAAAAATGAAATGAA
TGAGGGTCTTCTTCTTCTTCTTCTTCGAATGATTGACAGAAATGGGAAAAAGAGGAAGATTGAGAAGGGA
AAAAGGAAGGAGAAAAGAAGCAGAAGAAGACGTCAGAGAGGAGAGGAACGAGCGGAAAAGCAGCGGGCGC
AAGTCATAGAAGTAGCAGAGCTGGGGAGAAGAAGACACTATCCAAGAAAGGAATGACGAGAGAGTATGCA
AAGGGGTATAGGGTGCAGACAGAATAGGAACAGAATAACAGATGATGAGCCAAGAAGAGTTGAAAAGGGC
GATGAATTTGTCATGTAACTTAATTTGGGTCAATTTGAGCATGATGAATTGAAATCATCCCTTGTTGGGA
GTTAATAACCGGTTTGTTATCAGAAACCCTGTAATAGAAGGGCGCCCTAACTTTGAGCCAATTCATCCCG
GTTTCTGTCAAATATATCAAAAAGTGGTCAACTGACAAATTGTTTTTGATATTATAATAAACATTTTATC
CGTTAACAATTTTCGAATACTTTTTACAAGGACTTGGATAAATTGGCTCAAGCCTGCTTTTTTGTACAAA
CTTGACGAAGTGAGTTTGCTACCATCATGGAATCAGGAGGACATTTCGACAATGTCATATAATGTTTGAA
AAATGATTTTAACAAGGGTCTCATTCGAGATAAGCAATGCTCTGAGCAAGTGGCTCGTCGTCTTCAAGAA
TCTCTTGTTGATATTCATTTGGATCCTGTTTTGCACGAAGCATGTGCCATGGATATTCAGAGTTTTTGCA
AAAAAGTTCCGCCAGGTCAAACAATCTTTTTAATTTTTATATGATACTTCGGGTGTATTTTTCTTCTTTT
TCCTGTTCATTTTCGCTTTTTTCTCACTTTTTTGTAACAAAATCTCTCACTTTTCTGTAAGTCTTAACAA
AAGTTCAATTGGCTCGATCAAGTAAAATTTCGGCCGTATGAACGTTTTCAAAGGTTTTCATTTTTTTTTA
AGTTCATTCACAATATCATGAATCTCTCGTCCTTTGGTTTCCGGTAAGTAGCGAAATAATATAAGCATAC
TTATAAATGAAGGAATTGAATATAGAATAAGGAAAGCATAACTACCAATAACGGAATATAGAGGTAATAC
TGTAAATGTACTGATAACCACCATTACAGTATTCATTGAATATGCCACAGATTGAGCAATACTACGATGT
TTTTGAGGTACCAGTTCAGAGGATATAAACCACGAAATTGGACCAACTCCAGTTCTGAAATTTCATTATT
CGATTAAATCAAAATATATTTGAAAAACCTCACCCATAAGTATAACCGTAGATGATCAATGCAACTAGGC
ATCCGTATTTCATCGGGTCAATCAGAATACGTATTTTTGCGAAGAATACGAATGCAATTAGAGCTAAATT
ATTGAGAAATGTGAAGAGAAGGAGAAGCTTGCGTCGACCAACTCTGTAAACTTATTCATACAATTTTGTC
TTCAAATTTTGAACGTTTAAAACTATCTTATTCAATGAGTTAGCGGGTTTTTATAGTGAGTTAGTTCACG
ATTATCTAATAAAACTATGTCCAAACATCCTAACTGCGACCGTATTCTCACTAACTCGTCTTAAAAACGT
TGAGATTATTTTAAACCCTTCTTCAGTACAACTACAGTACTGATGCACAAATACAATAATAATAATACAT
TCAGACATACTCTGAACAATGTAACTTGTTTTTGTTATACTGTGGTAACATTTATTGAAATGAAATATAA
CCTTACTTTTCAATCACAATTCCACCAGTAATTGTTCCAGAAACATAAGCTAAACCCATTGCAGTTGTAC
TCCATTCAGCAATTTCTGACTCAACATTTGCATTTTCTAGAAAGAAAGTAGAGGATAAAAGAAGAGCCCA
TAATCCGACAAGCAACTTTTCTATACAAAGTTGATAGCTTGGCGGATCCCTGGCGTTACCCAACTTAATC
GCCTTGCAGCACATCCCCCTTTCGCCAGCTGGCGTAATAGCGAAGAGGCCCGCACCGATCGCCCTTCCCA
ACAGTTGCGCAGCCTGAATGGCGAATGGCGCCTGATGCGGTATTTTCTCCTTACGCATCTGTGCGGTATT
TCACACCGCATATGGTGCACTCTCAGTACAATCTGCTCTGATGCCGCATAGTTAAGCCAGCCCCGACACC
CGCCAACACCCGCTGACGCGCCCTGACGGGCTTGTCTGCTCCCGGCATCCGCTTACAGACAAGCTGTGAC
CGTCTCCGGGAGCTGCATGTGTCAGAGGTTTTCACCGTCATCACCGAAACGCGCGAGACGAAAGGGCCTC
GTGATACGCCTATTTTTATAGGTTAATGTCATGATAATAATGGTTTCTTAGACGTCAGGTGGCACTTTTC
GGGGAAATGTGCGCGGAACCCCTATTTGTTTATTTTTCTAAATACATTCAAATATGTATCCGCTCATGAG
ACAATAACCCTGATAAATGCTTCAATAATATTGAAAAAGGAAGAGTATGAGTATTCAACATTTCCGTGTC
GCCCTTATTCCCTTTTTTGCGGCATTTTGCCTTCCTGTTTTTGCTCACCCAGAAACGCTGGTGAAAGTAA
AAGATGCTGAAGATCAGTTGGGTGCACGAGTGGGTTACATCGAACTGGATCTCAACAGCGGTAAGATCCT
TGAGAGTTTTCGCCCCGAAGAACGTTTTCCAATG
