>Addgene plasmid #69155 | pSR13 | addgene partial sequence | sequence record 125059 | ceGFP-R 5'-TGAGGGTGAGCTTTCCGTAG-3'
TGACGTCTCCGTCGAGCTCGACGAGGATTGGGACGACTCCGGTGAAGAGCTCCTCTCCCTTGGACATTTT
TTCTACCGGTACCTTACGCTTCTTCTTTGGAGCAGTCATTTTTTCTGGATCCTCTAGAATAACTTCGTAT
AAGGTATACTATACGAAGTTATGCGGCCGCCCATTATCATCATTGTGACGCTTTTCATTGAACAACAAAA
CAAGACATTTTTCAAATTAATTATCGTTTTTTCCGTTGTATTTTCAACTTTTTTGATGTGGTTAAATACC
CCCCTCAATGCTCTATTTTTGCTCTTTTTCAGCTCGAAAACTGGAATTTCTACTGAAATTTACGTAATTT
TTGCCATTTTTTCGCTGAAATTTGNTAGAAATCGCTAAAAAATGCGAATTTTTCGGAAAAAAAGCCCGAT
TTCCTCAATTTT
