>Addgene plasmid #69155 | pSR13 | addgene partial sequence | sequence record 137840 | cemCherry-F 5'-TCCATACGAGGGAACCCAAAC-3'
ATATATATACTAACTAACCCTGATTATTTAAATTTTCAGGTCACCAAGGGAGGACCACTCCCATTCGCCT
GGGACATCCTCTCCCCACAATTCATGTACGGATCAAAGGCCTACGTCAAGCACCCAGCCGACATCCCAGA
CTACCTCAAGCTCTCCTTCCCAGAGGGATTCAAGTGGGAGCGTGTCATGAACTTCGAGGACGGAGGAGTC
GTCACCGTCACCCAAGACTCCTCCCTCCAAGACGGAGAGTTCATCTACAAGGTAAGTTTAAACAGTTCGG
TACTAACTAACCATACATATTTAAATTTTCAGGTCAAGCTCCGTGGAACCAACTTCCCATCCGACGGACC
AGTCATGCAAAAGAAGACCATGGGATGGGAGGCCTCCTCCGAGCGTATGTACCCAGAGGACGGAGCCCTC
AAGGGAGAGATCAAGCAACGTCTCAAGCTCAAGGACGGAGGACACTACGACGCCGAGGTCAAGACCACCT
ACAAGGCCAAGAAGCCAGTCCAACTCCCAGGTAAGTTTAAACATGATTTTACTAACTAACTAATCTGATT
TAAATTTTCAGGAGCCTACAACGTCAACATCAAGCTCGACATCACCTCCCACAACGAGGACTACACCATC
GTCGAGCAATACGAGCGTGCCGAGGGACGTCACTCCACCGGAGGAATGGACGAGCTCTACAAGTAAGAAT
TCGCTAGCCGGCCATACAAGTAATCCGGATGATCGACGCCAACGTCGTTGAATTTTCAAATTTTAAATAC
TGAATATTTGT
